Addgene plasmid #145243: pGAL4-DBD-HOXD13-Adel-15A-IDR
Purpose: Expresses fusion of GAL4 DNA-binding domain and HOXD13-Adel-15A IDR
Depositing lab: Denes Hnisz. Depositing organization: Max Planck Institute for Molecular Genetics. Publication: Unblending of Transcriptional Condensates in Human Repeat Expansion Disease. Basu S, Mackowiak SD, Niskanen H, Knezevic D, Asimi V, Grosswendt S, Geertsema H, Ali S, Jerkovic I, Ewers H, Mundlos S, Meissner A, Ibrahim DM, Hnisz D. Cell. 2020 May 28;181(5):1062-1079.e30. doi: 10.1016/j.cell.2020.04.018. Epub 2020 May 7. PubMed 32386547.
Backbone
  Vector backbone: pcDNA3.1
  Vector type: Mammalian Expression
Growth in bacteria
  Bacterial resistance: Ampicillin, 100 μg/mL
  Growth temperature: 37°C
  Growth strain: DH5alpha
  Copy number: High Copy
Gene/Insert
  Gene/Insert name: HOXD13-Adel-15A-IDR
  Species: H. sapiens (human)
  Mutation: A-repeats deleted
  Entrez Gene: HOXA13 (a.k.a. HOX1, HOX1J)
  Cloning method: Restriction Enzyme; 5′ cloning site Unknown (unknown if destroyed)
  Sequencing primers: 5′ agactgatatgcctctaaca; 3′ GAGAAAGGAAGGGAAGAAAGCG
Terms and licenses: Academic/Nonprofit Terms; Industry Terms: Not Available to Industry
How to cite: pGAL4-DBD-HOXD13-Adel-15A-IDR was a gift from Denes Hnisz (Addgene plasmid # 145243 ; http://n2t.net/addgene:145243 ; RRID:Addgene_145243)
