[The description below was written by a language model from this plasmid's Addgene catalogue record and pLannotate feature annotations shown in this document.]
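Description:
pGAL4-DBD-HOXD13-Adel-15A-IDR is a mammalian expression plasmid of about 6.2 kb built on a pcDNA3.1 backbone. It is maintained in E. coli through a high-copy ColE1/pUC-type origin and selected with ampicillin via the AmpR (β-lactamase) cassette. The backbone also carries an f1 origin and an SV40 early promoter driving a neomycin/kanamycin phosphotransferase gene with an SV40 polyadenylation signal, which would allow G418 selection of transfected mammalian cells. Small annotated fragments (a truncated HIV-1 LTR piece, ble, lacI and bom remnants, lac promoter/operator) appear to be backbone residue rather than functional parts.

The expression unit uses the CMV immediate-early enhancer and promoter, followed by a T7 promoter, to drive a single fusion reading frame terminated by the bovine growth hormone poly(A) signal. The fusion consists of the yeast GAL4 DNA-binding domain joined at its C-terminus to a roughly 320 bp fragment of human HOXD13, corresponding to its intrinsically disordered region (IDR). According to the record, this variant has the alanine repeats deleted. The catalogue's Entrez link points to HOXA13, but the construct name, stated purpose and sequence annotation all identify the insert as HOXD13.

Tethering an IDR to the GAL4 DNA-binding domain recruits it to GAL4 binding (UAS) sites, an arrangement generally used in reporter assays to measure transactivation. The record does not name a reporter. The associated publication concerns transcriptional condensates in repeat expansion disease, so this alanine-deleted variant presumably serves for comparison with wild-type or repeat-expanded HOXD13 IDR constructs.
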