Features (pLannotate 1.2.2; 22 found; start..end, strand, type, name):
      1..380     +  enhancer       CMV enhancer: human cytomegalovirus immediate early enhancer
    381..584     +  promoter       CMV promoter: human cytomegalovirus (CMV) immediate early promoter
    580..613     +  LTR            5' LTR (truncated) (fragment): truncated 5' long terminal repeat (LTR) from HIV-1
    629..647     +  promoter       T7 promoter: promoter for bacteriophage T7 RNA polymerase
    710..1150    +  CDS            GAL4 DNA binding domain: DNA binding domain of the GAL4 transcriptional activator; Saccharomyces cerevisiae GAL4 (truncated)
   1160..1483    +  CDS            HOXD13 (fragment): HXD13_HUMAN - Also known as HOX4I. Experimental evidence at protein level: Swiss-Prot protein existence level 1. Sequence-specific transcription factor that binds gene promoters and activates their transcription (PubMed:24789103). Part of a developmental regulatory system that provides cells with specific positional identities on the anterior-posterior axis (By similarity). From Homo sapiens (Human).
   1508..1526    -  promoter       SP6 promoter: promoter for bacteriophage SP6 RNA polymerase
   1552..1776    +  polyA_signal   bGH poly(A) signal: bovine growth hormone polyadenylation signal
   1780..1801    +  promoter       SV40 promoter (fragment): SV40 enhancer and early promoter
   1822..2250    +  rep_origin     f1 ori (sequence partly withheld): f1 bacteriophage origin of replication; arrow indicates direction of (+) strand synthesis
   2264..2593    +  promoter       SV40 promoter: SV40 enhancer and early promoter
   2660..3451    +  CDS            neo: KKA2_KLEPN - Also known as kan, nptII. Experimental evidence at protein level: Swiss-Prot protein existence level 1. Resistance to kanamycin, neomycin, paromomycin, ribostamycin, butirosin and gentamicin B. From Klebsiella pneumoniae.
   3475..3633    +  CDS            ble (fragment): BLE_KLEPN - Experimental evidence at protein level: Swiss-Prot protein existence level 1. Binding protein with a strong affinity to the bleomycin family of antibiotics. Binds to CL990; an antimitotic-antibiotic compound. From Klebsiella pneumoniae.
   3628..3749    +  polyA_signal   SV40 poly(A) signal: SV40 polyadenylation signal
   3822..3838    -  protein_bind   lac operator: The lac repressor binds to the lac operator to inhibit transcription in E. coli. This inhibition can be relieved by adding lactose or isopropyl-β-D-thiogalactopyranoside (IPTG). lac repressor encoded by lacI
   3846..3876    -  promoter       lac promoter: promoter for the E. coli lac operon
   3891..3912    -  protein_bind   CAP binding site: CAP binding activates transcription in the presence of cAMP. E. coli catabolite activator protein
   3925..4017    -  CDS            lacI (fragment): lac repressor; lacI; The lac repressor binds to the lac operator to inhibit transcription in E. coli. This inhibition can be relieved by adding lactose or isopropyl-β-D-thiogalactopyranoside (IPTG).
   4200..4788    -  rep_origin     ori: high-copy-number ColE1/pMB1/pBR322/pUC origin of replication
   4959..5819    -  CDS            AmpR: β-lactamase; bla; confers resistance to ampicillin, carbenicillin, and related antibiotics
   5820..5924    -  promoter       AmpR promoter: bla
   5983..6035    -  misc_feature   bom (fragment): basis of mobility region from pBR322
>Addgene plasmid #145243 | pGAL4-DBD-HOXD13-Adel-15A-IDR | addgene full sequence | sequence record 311520 | Addgene NGS Result
GACATTGATTATTGACTAGTTATTAATAGTAATCAATTACGGGGTCATTAGTTCATAGCCCATATATGGA
GTTCCGCGTTACATAACTTACGGTAAATGGCCCGCCTGGCTGACCGCCCAACGACCCCCGCCCATTGACG
TCAATAATGACGTATGTTCCCATAGTAACGCCAATAGGGACTTTCCATTGACGTCAATGGGTGGAGTATT
TACGGTAAACTGCCCACTTGGCAGTACATCAAGTGTATCATATGCCAAGTACGCCCCCTATTGACGTCAA
TGACGGTAAATGGCCCGCCTGGCATTATGCCCAGTACATGACCTTATGGGACTTTCCTACTTGGCAGTAC
ATCTACGTATTAGTCATCGCTATTACCATGGTGATGCGGTTTTGGCAGTACATCAATGGGCGTGGATAGC
GGTTTGACTCACGGGGATTTCCAAGTCTCCACCCCATTGACGTCAATGGGAGTTTGTTTTGGCACCAAAA
TCAACGGGACTTTCCAAAATGTCGTAACAACTCCGCCCCATTGACGCAAATGGGCGGTAGGCGTGTACGG
TGGGAGGTCTATATAAGCAGAGCTCTCTGGCTAACTAGAGAACCCACTGCTTACTGGCTTATCGAAATTA
ATACGACTCACTATAGGGAGACCCAAGCTTGGTACCGAGCTCGGATCCACTAGTAACGGCCGCCAGTGTG
CTGGAATTCATGAAGCTACTGTCTTCTATCGAACAAGCATGCGATATTTGCCGACTTAAAAAGCTCAAGT
GCTCCAAAGAAAAACCGAAGTGCGCCAAGTGTCTGAAGAACAACTGGGAGTGTCGCTACTCTCCCAAAAC
CAAAAGGTCTCCGCTGACTAGGGCACATCTGACAGAAGTGGAATCAAGGCTAGAAAGACTGGAACAGCTA
TTTCTACTGATTTTTCCTCGAGAAGACCTTGACATGATTTTGAAAATGGATTCTTTACAGGATATAAAAG
CATTGTTAACAGGATTATTTGTACAAGATAATGTGAATAAAGATGCCGTCACAGATAGATTGGCTTCAGT
GGAGACTGATATGCCTCTAACATTGAGACAGCATAGAATAAGTGCGACATCATCATCGGAAGAGAGTAGT
AACAAAGGTCAAAGACAGTTGACTGTATCGGCGATCGCTTCCCGAGCCGGTAGCTGGGACATGGACGGCC
TGCGAGCGGACGGAGGCGGAGCTGGAGGAGCTCCCGCATCAAGTAGTAGCTCAAGTGTGGCCGCTGCCGC
GGCTAGCGGACAATGTAGGGGGTTTTTGTCAGCGCCTGTCTTTGCGGGCACACATTCCGGGAGGAGTGGA
TTTGCCTATCCTGGGACGAGTGAGCGCACTGGTTCATCATCCTCATCTTCATCCAGTGCGGTAGTCGCCG
CTCGGCCAGAAGCACCACCTGCAAAAGAGTGTCCGGCCCCGACGCCAGCTGCAGCAGCAGCGGCACCGCC
TTCAGCTCCTGCGTGACGTACGTCTAGAGGGCCCTATTCTATAGTGTCACCTAAATGCTAGAGCTCGCTG
ATCAGCCTCGACTGTGCCTTCTAGTTGCCAGCCATCTGTTGTTTGCCCCTCCCCCGTGCCTTCCTTGACC
CTGGAAGGTGCCACTCCCACTGTCCTTTCCTAATAAAATGAGGAAATTGCATCGCATTGTCTGAGTAGGT
GTCATTCTATTCTGGGGGGTGGGGTGGGGCAGGACAGCAAGGGGGAGGATTGGGAAGACAATAGCAGGCA
TGCTGGGGATGCGGTGGGCTCTATGGCTTCTGAGGCGGAAAGAACCAGCTGGGGCTCTAGGGGGTATCCC
C
[124 nt withheld, positions 1822-1945]
C
[91 nt withheld, positions 1947-2037]
A
[49 nt withheld, positions 2039-2087]
CCTTTGACGTTGGAGTCCACGTTCTTT
[37 nt withheld, positions 2115-2151]
ACCCTATCTCGGTCTATTCTTTTGATTTATAAGGGATTTTGCCGATTTCGGCCTATTGGTTAAAAAATGA
GCTGATTTAACAAAAATTTAACGCGAATTAATTCTGTGGAATGTGTGTCAGTTAGGGTGTGGAAAGTCCC
CAGGCTCCCCAGCAGGCAGAAGTATGCAAAGCATGCATCTCAATTAGTCAGCAACCAGGTGTGGAAAGTC
CCCAGGCTCCCCAGCAGGCAGAAGTATGCAAAGCATGCATCTCAATTAGTCAGCAACCATAGTCCCGCCC
CTAACTCCGCCCATCCCGCCCCTAACTCCGCCCAGTTCCGCCCATTCTCCGCCCCATGGCTGACTAATTT
TTTTTATTTATGCAGAGGCCGAGGCCGCCTCTGCCTCTGAGCTATTCCAGAAGTAGTGAGGAGGCTTTTT
TGGAGGCCTAGGCTTTTGCAAAAAGCTCCCGGGAGCTTGTATATCCATTTTCGGATCTGATCAAGAGACA
GGATGAGGATCGTTTCGCATGATTGAACAAGATGGATTGCACGCAGGTTCTCCGGCCGCTTGGGTGGAGA
GGCTATTCGGCTATGACTGGGCACAACAGACAATCGGCTGCTCTGATGCCGCCGTGTTCCGGCTGTCAGC
GCAGGGGCGCCCGGTTCTTTTTGTCAAGACCGACCTGTCCGGTGCCCTGAATGAACTGCAGGACGAGGCA
GCGCGGCTATCGTGGCTGGCCACGACGGGCGTTCCTTGCGCAGCTGTGCTCGACGTTGTCACTGAAGCGG
GAAGGGACTGGCTGCTATTGGGCGAAGTGCCGGGGCAGGATCTCCTGTCATCTCACCTTGCTCCTGCCGA
GAAAGTATCCATCATGGCTGATGCAATGCGGCGGCTGCATACGCTTGATCCGGCTACCTGCCCATTCGAC
CACCAAGCGAAACATCGCATCGAGCGAGCACGTACTCGGATGGAAGCCGGTCTTGTCGATCAGGATGATC
TGGACGAAGAGCATCAGGGGCTCGCGCCAGCCGAACTGTTCGCCAGGCTCAAGGCGCGCATGCCCGACGG
CGAGGATCTCGTCGTGACCCATGGCGATGCCTGCTTGCCGAATATCATGGTGGAAAATGGCCGCTTTTCT
GGATTCATCGACTGTGGCCGGCTGGGTGTGGCGGACCGCTATCAGGACATAGCGTTGGCTACCCGTGATA
TTGCTGAAGAGCTTGGCGGCGAATGGGCTGACCGCTTCCTCGTGCTTTACGGTATCGCCGCTCCCGATTC
GCAGCGCATCGCCTTCTATCGCCTTCTTGACGAGTTCTTCTGAGCGGGACTCTGGGGTTCGAAATGACCG
ACCAAGCGACGCCCAACCTGCCATCACGAGATTTCGATTCCACCGCCGCCTTCTATGAAAGGTTGGGCTT
CGGAATCGTTTTCCGGGACGCCGGCTGGATGATCCTCCAGCGCGGGGATCTCATGCTGGAGTTCTTCGCC
CACCCCAACTTGTTTATTGCAGCTTATAATGGTTACAAATAAAGCAATAGCATCACAAATTTCACAAATA
AAGCATTTTTTTCACTGCATTCTAGTTGTGGTTTGTCCAAACTCATCAATGTATCTTATCATGTCTGTAT
ACCGTCGACCTCTAGCTAGAGCTTGGCGTAATCATGGTCATAGCTGTTTCCTGTGTGAAATTGTTATCCG
CTCACAATTCCACACAACATACGAGCCGGAAGCATAAAGTGTAAAGCCTGGGGTGCCTAATGAGTGAGCT
AACTCACATTAATTGCGTTGCGCTCACTGCCCGCTTTCCAGTCGGGAAACCTGTCGTGCCAGCTGCATTA
ATGAATCGGCCAACGCGCGGGGAGAGGCGGTTTGCGTATTGGGCGCTCTTCCGCTTCCTCGCTCACTGAC
TCGCTGCGCTCGGTCGTTCGGCTGCGGCGAGCGGTATCAGCTCACTCAAAGGCGGTAATACGGTTATCCA
CAGAATCAGGGGATAACGCAGGAAAGAACATGTGAGCAAAAGGCCAGCAAAAGGCCAGGAACCGTAAAAA
GGCCGCGTTGCTGGCGTTTTTCCATAGGCTCCGCCCCCCTGACGAGCATCACAAAAATCGACGCTCAAGT
CAGAGGTGGCGAAACCCGACAGGACTATAAAGATACCAGGCGTTTCCCCCTGGAAGCTCCCTCGTGCGCT
CTCCTGTTCCGACCCTGCCGCTTACCGGATACCTGTCCGCCTTTCTCCCTTCGGGAAGCGTGGCGCTTTC
TCATAGCTCACGCTGTAGGTATCTCAGTTCGGTGTAGGTCGTTCGCTCCAAGCTGGGCTGTGTGCACGAA
CCCCCCGTTCAGCCCGACCGCTGCGCCTTATCCGGTAACTATCGTCTTGAGTCCAACCCGGTAAGACACG
ACTTATCGCCACTGGCAGCAGCCACTGGTAACAGGATTAGCAGAGCGAGGTATGTAGGCGGTGCTACAGA
GTTCTTGAAGTGGTGGCCTAACTACGGCTACACTAGAAGAACAGTATTTGGTATCTGCGCTCTGCTGAAG
CCAGTTACCTTCGGAAAAAGAGTTGGTAGCTCTTGATCCGGCAAACAAACCACCGCTGGTAGCGGTGGTT
TTTTTGTTTGCAAGCAGCAGATTACGCGCAGAAAAAAAGGATCTCAAGAAGATCCTTTGATCTTTTCTAC
GGGGTCTGACGCTCAGTGGAACGAAAACTCACGTTAAGGGATTTTGGTCATGAGATTATCAAAAAGGATC
TTCACCTAGATCCTTTTAAATTAAAAATGAAGTTTTAAATCAATCTAAAGTATATATGAGTAAACTTGGT
CTGACAGTTACCAATGCTTAATCAGTGAGGCACCTATCTCAGCGATCTGTCTATTTCGTTCATCCATAGT
TGCCTGACTTCCCGTCGTGTAGATAACTACGATACGGGAGGGCTTACCATCTGGCCCCAGTGCTGCAATG
ATACCGCGAGACCCACGCTCACCGGCTCCAGATTTATCAGCAATAAACCAGCCAGCCGGAAGGGCCGAGC
GCAGAAGTGGTCCTGCAACTTTATCCGCCTCCATCCAGTCTATTAATTGTTGCCGGGAAGCTAGAGTAAG
TAGTTCGCCAGTTAATAGTTTGCGCAACGTTGTTGCCATTGCTACAGGCATCGTGGTGTCACGCTCGTCG
TTTGGTATGGCTTCATTCAGCTCCGGTTCCCAACGATCAAGGCGAGTTACATGATCCCCCATGTTGTGCA
AAAAAGCGGTTAGCTCCTTCGGTCCTCCGATCGTTGTCAGAAGTAAGTTGGCCGCAGTGTTATCACTCAT
GGTTATGGCAGCACTGCATAATTCTCTTACTGTCATGCCATCCGTAAGATGCTTTTCTGTGACTGGTGAG
TACTCAACCAAGTCATTCTGAGAATAGTGTATGCGGCGACCGAGTTGCTCTTGCCCGGCGTCAATACGGG
ATAATACCGCGCCACATAGCAGAACTTTAAAAGTGCTCATCATTGGAAAACGTTCTTCGGGGCGAAAACT
CTCAAGGATCTTACCGCTGTTGAGATCCAGTTCGATGTAACCCACTCGTGCACCCAACTGATCTTCAGCA
TCTTTTACTTTCACCAGCGTTTCTGGGTGAGCAAAAACAGGAAGGCAAAATGCCGCAAAAAAGGGAATAA
GGGCGACACGGAAATGTTGAATACTCATACTCTTCCTTTTTCAATATTATTGAAGCATTTATCAGGGTTA
TTGTCTCATGAGCGGATACATATTTGAATGTATTTAGAAAAATAAACAAATAGGGGTTCCGCGCACATTT
CCCCGAAAAGTGCCACCTGACGTCGACGGATCGGGAGATCTCCCGATCCCCTATGGTGCACTCTCAGTAC
AATCTGCTCTGATGCCGCATAGTTAAGCCAGTATCTGCTCCCTGCTTGTGTGTTGGAGGTCGCTGAGTAG
TGCGCGAGCAAAATTTAAGCTACAACAAGGCAAGGCTTGACCGACAATTGCATGAAGAATCTGCTTAGGG
TTAGGCGTTTTGCGCTGCTTCGCGATGTACGGGCCAGATATACGCGTT
